Addgene plasmid #14655: pcDNA3 Tat K41A HA (P#37)
Depositing lab: Matija Peterlin. Publication: The HIV transactivator TAT binds to the CDK-activating kinase and activates the phosphorylation of the carboxy-terminal domain of RNA polymerase II. Cujec TP, Okamoto H, Fujinaga K, Meyer J, Chamberlin H, Morgan DO, Peterlin BM. Genes Dev. 1997 Oct 15. 11(20):2645-57. 10.1101/gad.11.20.2645 PubMed 9334327.
Backbone
  Vector backbone: pcDNA3
  Backbone manufacturer: Invitrogen
  Backbone size w/o insert (bp): 5500
  Vector type: Mammalian Expression
  Selectable markers: Neomycin (select with G418)
Growth in bacteria
  Bacterial resistance: Ampicillin, 100 μg/mL
  Growth temperature: 37°C
  Growth strain: DH5alpha
  Copy number: High Copy
Gene/Insert
  Gene/Insert name: Tat
  Species: HIV
  Insert size (bp): 1080
  Mutation: K41A
  Entrez Gene: tat (a.k.a. HIV1gp5)
  Tag / fusion protein: HA (C terminal on insert)
  Cloning method: Restriction Enzyme; 5′ cloning site BamHI (not destroyed); 3′ cloning site EcoRI (not destroyed)
  Sequencing primers: 5′ T7
Terms and licenses: Academic/Nonprofit Terms; Industry Terms: Not Available to Industry
Depositor comments: Mutant Tat gene: K41A is in the activation domain of Tat and renders Tat inactive without affecting its RNA-binding ability or protein expression levels.
How to cite: pcDNA3 Tat K41A HA (P#37) was a gift from Matija Peterlin (Addgene plasmid # 14655 ; http://n2t.net/addgene:14655 ; RRID:Addgene_14655)
