[The description below was written by a language model from this plasmid's Addgene catalogue record.]
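Description:
pcDNA3 Tat K41A HA is a mammalian expression plasmid built on the Invitrogen pcDNA3 backbone (about 5.5 kb without insert). It is propagated in E. coli as a high-copy plasmid under ampicillin selection, and it carries a neomycin resistance marker so that transfected mammalian cells can be selected with G418. The record does not list the promoter or provide a feature table. pcDNA3 as a standard vector drives inserts from the CMV immediate-early promoter, with a T7 promoter upstream of the cloning site, which fits the T7 sequencing primer recorded for the 5′ end.

The insert, recorded as about 1.08 kb and cloned between BamHI and EcoRI sites that both remain intact, encodes the HIV transactivator Tat with a K41A substitution and a C-terminal HA epitope tag for detection or immunoprecipitation. According to the depositor's notes, lysine 41 lies in the activation domain of Tat, and changing it to alanine renders the protein transcriptionally inactive without altering its RNA-binding ability or its expression level.

The construct therefore serves as a loss-of-function control alongside wild-type Tat, separating activation-domain functions from RNA binding in transfected mammalian cells. The associated publication concerns Tat binding to the CDK-activating kinase and its stimulation of phosphorylation of the RNA polymerase II carboxy-terminal domain, which suggests use in studies of that kind.
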