>Addgene plasmid #14655 | pcDNA3 Tat K41A HA (P#37) | addgene partial sequence | sequence record 21214 | CMV-F 5'-CGCAAATGGGCGGTAGGCGTG-3'
NNNNNNNNNNNGNNGAGCTCTCTGGCTAACTAGAGAACCCACTGCTTACTGGCTTATCGAAATTAATACG
ACTCACTATAGGGAGACCCAAGCTTGGTACCGAGCTCGGATCCGCCACCATGGAGCCAGTAGATCCTAAT
CTAGAGCCCTGGAAGCATCCAGGAAGTCAGCCTAGGACTGCTTGTAACAATTGCTATTGTAAAAAGTGTT
GCTTTCATTGCTACGCGTGTTTCACAAGAGCCGGCTTAGGCATCTCCTATGGCAGGAAGAAGCGGAGACA
GCGACGAAGAGCTCCTCAGGACAGTCAGACTCATCAAGCTTCTCTATCAAAGCAACCCGCCTCCCAGTCC
CGAGGGGACCCGACAGGGCCCACGGAATCGAAGAAGAAGGTGGAGAGAGAGACAGAGACAGATCCGTTCG
ATTACCCATACGATGTTCCAGATTACGCTGCCTGAGAATTCTGCAGATATCCATCACACTGGCGGCCGCT
CGAGCATGCATCTAGAGGGCCCTATTCTATAGTGTCACCTAAATGCTAGAGCTCGCTGATCAGCCTCGAC
TGTGCCTTCTAGTTGCCAGCCATCTGTTGTTTGCCCCTCCCCCGTGCCTTCCTTGACCCTGGAAGGTGCC
ACTCCCACTGTCCTTTCCTAATAAAATGAGGAAATTGCATCGCATTGTCTGAGTAGGTGTCATTCTATTC
TGGGGGGTGGGGTGGGGCAGGACAGCAAGGGGGAGGATTGGGANACATAGCNNGCATGCTGGGGATGCGG
TGGGCTCTATGGCTTCTGNGGNGGAAAGAANCAGCTGGGGNNNNNGGGGGNNNNNNNNNN
